>Addgene plasmid #23021 | pET15b-hnRNP-F | addgene partial sequence | sequence record 28939 | 23021 with T7
AAATTCCCTCTAGAATATTTTGTTTAACTTTAAGAAGGAGATATACCATGGGCAGCAGCCATCATCATCA
TCATCACAGCAGCGGCCTGGTGCCGCGCGGCAGCCATATGCTCGAGATGATGCTGGGCCCTGAGGGAGGT
GAAGGCTTTGTGGTCAAGCTCCGTGGCCTGCCCTGGTCCTGCTCTGTTGAGGACGTGCAGAACTTCCTCT
CTGACTGCACGATTCATGATGGGGCCGCAGGTGTCCATTTCATCTACACTAGAGAGGGCAGGCAGAGTGG
TGAGGCTTTTGTTGAACTTGGATCAGAAGATGATGTAAAAATGGCCCTGAAAAAAGACAGGGAAAGCATG
GGACACCGGTACATTGAGGTGTTCAAGTCCCACAGAACCGAGATGGATTGGGTGTTGAAGCACAGTGGTC
CCAACAGTGCCGACAGCGCCAACGATGGCTTCGTGCGGCTTCGAGGACTCCCATTTGGATGCACAAAGGA
AGAAATTGTTCAGTTCTTCTCAGGGTTGGAAATTGTGCCAAACGGGATCACATTGCCTGTGGACCCCGAA
GGCAAGATTACAGGGGAAGCGTTCGTGCAGTTTGCCTCGCAGGAGTTAGCTGAGAAGGCTCTAGGGAAAC
ACAAGGAGAGGATAGGGCACAGGTACATTGAGGTGTTTAAGAGCAGCCAGGAGGAAGTTAGGTCATACTC
AGATCCCCCTCTGAAGTTCATGTCCGTGCA
