[The description below was written by a language model from this plasmid's Addgene catalogue record.]
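Description:
pET15b-hnRNP-F is a bacterial expression plasmid built on the pET15b backbone (about 5.7 kb without insert) and carrying the human HNRNPF coding sequence, an insert of roughly 1.3 kb encoding heterogeneous nuclear ribonucleoprotein F. The insert was placed between the XhoI and BamHI sites of the vector by restriction cloning, and both sites remain intact, so the fragment can be excised or exchanged. The plasmid is selected with ampicillin; the record lists its copy number as unknown and contains no feature table, so the origin of replication and other backbone elements are not itemised.

The protein is produced with an N-terminal His tag, which allows purification of the recombinant product by immobilised metal affinity chromatography. The promoter is not stated explicitly, but pET-series vectors generally drive expression from a T7 promoter under lac operator control, which requires a host strain supplying T7 RNA polymerase; the listing of a T7 primer for 5′ sequencing is consistent with this arrangement. The DH5alpha strain named in the record is a cloning and propagation host rather than an expression host.

hnRNP F is an RNA-binding protein, and the associated publication concerns a splicing enhancer complex, including the related protein hnRNP H, that activates an alternative exon of c-src in neuronal cells. The construct is therefore suited to generating purified, tagged hnRNP F for biochemical work such as RNA-binding or in vitro splicing studies, although the record does not spell out specific applications.
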