Addgene plasmid #23021: pET15b-hnRNP-F
Depositing lab: Douglas Black. Depositing organization: University of California, Los Angeles (UCLA). Publication: hnRNP H is a component of a splicing enhancer complex that activates a c-src alternative exon in neuronal cells. Chou MY, Rooke N, Turck CW, Black DL. Mol Cell Biol. 1999 Jan . 19(1):69-77. PubMed 9858532.
Backbone
  Vector backbone: pET15b
  Backbone size w/o insert (bp): 5700
  Vector type: Bacterial Expression
Growth in bacteria
  Bacterial resistance: Ampicillin, 100 μg/mL
  Growth temperature: 37°C
  Growth strain: DH5alpha
  Copy number: Unknown
Gene/Insert
  Gene/Insert name: hnRNP-F (alt names: hnRNPF; HNRPF)
  Species: H. sapiens (human)
  Insert size (bp): 1300
  Entrez Gene: HNRNPF (a.k.a. HNRPF, OK/SW-cl.23, mcs94-1)
  Tag / fusion protein: His (N terminal on insert)
  Cloning method: Restriction Enzyme; 5′ cloning site XhoI (not destroyed); 3′ cloning site BamHI (not destroyed)
  Sequencing primers: 5′ T7
Terms and licenses: Academic/Nonprofit Terms; Industry Terms: Not Available to Industry
How to cite: pET15b-hnRNP-F was a gift from Douglas Black (Addgene plasmid # 23021 ; http://n2t.net/addgene:23021 ; RRID:Addgene_23021)
